>Addgene plasmid #176020 | SITS-EGFP-Bin1a | addgene full sequence | sequence record 346602 | Addgene NGS Result
GCCGCTACAGGGCGCGTCCCATTCGCCATTCAGGCTGCGCAACTGTTGGGAAGGGCGATCGGTGCGGGCC
TCTTCGCTATTACGCCAGTCGACTAGGGATAACAGGGTAATGAATTCAACTTTGTATAGAAAAGTTGACA
TTTCCCCGAAAAGTGCCACCTGACGTCTAATACGACTCACTATAGGGACATCTTAAGTTTATTTTATTTT
ATTTTATTTTATTTTATTTTATTTTATTTTATTTTATTTTATTTTATTTAACCATGACAGTAATGTATAA
AGTCTGTAAAGACATTAAACACGTAAGTGAAACCATGGGCACCTCTGGTCACCACCATCACCACCATCAC
CACCAAGTTTGTACAAAAAAGCAGGCTGCCACCATGGTGAGCAAGGGCGAGGAGCTGTTCACCGGGGTGG
TGCCCATCCTGGTCGAGCTGGACGGCGACGTAAACGGCCACAAGTTCAGCGTGTCCGGCGAGGGCGAGGG
CGATGCCACCTACGGCAAGCTGACCCTGAAGTTCATCTGCACCACCGGCAAGCTGCCCGTGCCCTGGCCC
ACCCTCGTGACCACCCTGACCTACGGCGTGCAGTGCTTCAGCCGCTACCCCGACCACATGAAGCAGCACG
ACTTCTTCAAGTCCGCCATGCCCGAAGGCTACGTCCAGGAGCGCACCATCTTCTTCAAGGACGACGGCAA
CTACAAGACCCGCGCCGAGGTGAAGTTCGAGGGCGACACCCTGGTGAACCGCATCGAGCTGAAGGGCATC
GACTTCAAGGAGGACGGCAACATCCTGGGGCACAAGCTGGAGTACAACTACAACAGCCACAACGTCTATA
TCATGGCCGACAAGCAGAAGAACGGCATCAAGGTGAACTTCAAGATCCGCCACAACATCGAGGACGGCAG
CGTGCAGCTCGCCGACCACTACCAGCAGAACACCCCCATCGGCGACGGCCCCGTGCTGCTGCCCGACAAC
CACTACCTGAGCACCCAGTCCGCCCTGAGCAAAGACCCCAACGAGAAGCGCGATCACATGGTCCTGCTGG
AGTTCGTGACCGCCGCCGGGATCACTCTCGGCATGGACGAGCTGTACAAGCACCCAGCTTTCTTGTACAA
AGTGGTGGCTGAATTACCGATGGGGAAAGGGGTGTCCGCTGGAAAAATAGCAAGCAATGTACAGAAGAAA
ATTACTAGAGCACAGGAGAAGGTTATGCAAAAGCTTGGAAAGGCAGATGAGACTAAAGATCTGGCGTTTG
AAGAGGGCGTGATCAACTTTAATAAACAGTTGGTGGAAGGTACCAAACTGCAGAAAGACCTTCGGGCCTA
TTTGACTGCTGTGAAAGCCATGCACGAGTCTTCTAGACGTCTGTACGAGTGCCTGGATGACATGTATGAG
ACAGAGTGGTACGGCAGAAAGAAAATGGACGCAGTTGTAGAGGATTCAGACCTGCTTTGGACAGACTTCC
ATCAGAAACTCGTGGATCATGCGCTTATATCCATGGACACTTACCTGGGCCAGTTTCCAGACATCAAAGC
TCGCATTGCGAAACGTGACAGAAAGCTAGTTGACTTTGACAGCGCACGGCACAACTTTGCTGCTGTAAAC
AAAGGCAAGAAGAAAGAAGGGGTCAAGATCACCAAGCCAGCCTCTTTGCTGGAAAGGGCTGCCCCAAGCT
GGGCTCAGGGGATCCTGTCCGCCCATAATGTGGCTCAAACCAGCCTCTCCAGGAGTCAGGCAGAGGAGGA
GCTGGAGAGGGCACAGAAAGTCTTTGAGGAAATTAACATAGATTTGCAGGAGGAACTGCCATCTCTGTGG
AACAGTCGTGTTGGCTTTTATGTGAATACGTTCCAGAGTGTGGCAGGTCTGGAGGAAAAGTTTCACAGAG
AAATGGGAAAAATTAATCAGAATCTTTACGATACACTGGACAAACTGGAAAATCAAGATATGACCAGTGA
AAGAACACAAGATGCCAATCACACTTTAAGCCCAGGAGGACCACCAGCCATTCCCAAATCGCCGTCTAAG
CTAAGGCCTGCAGTTCCTCCTCCTCCCAAAGTAACTCCGTCAAAGGACCTGAAGCAGGAGAGCATCATCA
ACCTGTTTGAAGAGGCCGCCACTCCAAACATCAGTGTCACTTCACCAACAGAGTATGATGCTCCAGCCAC
TGGTAATCTTCTGGATATGGATCTGGACTCACTTCAAGCTGCCACCACACCAGCTGCACAGACGTGGGAT
TCATGGGAGACTGCAGAAACAACAGCTGTTACAGAAGAGGCAGCAGCAGCTGAACCTGTAAGTGAGACTG
TGCAGGAGAGCGCCGAGAGCCCAGAGAGCGTAGAGATGCCAGAATCCTTCCTGTTCAAAGTGAAAGCTAT
GCACGACTACAATGCCACCGACTCTGATGAGCTGGAGTTAAAGGCGGGCGACGTGGTGCTGGTAGTGAAT
TATGAAAATCCAGACGATCAGGATGACGGCTGGTTGATGGGAGTCAAAGAGGCTGATTGGATCCAGCAGA
AAGATCTTGGGAAAAAAGGCGTGTTCCCTGAAAACTTCACCCAGAGGATGTGACAACTTTATTATACATA
GTTGATAATTCACTGGCCGTCGTTTTACGGTACCATCGATGATGATCCAGACATGATAAGATACATTGAT
GAGTTTGGACAAACCACAACTAGAATGCAGTGAAAAAAATGCTTTATTTGTGAAATTTGTGATGCTATTG
CTTTATTTGTAACCATTATAAGCTGCAATAAACAAGTTAACAACAACAATTGCATTCATTTTATGTTTCA
GGTTCAGGGGGAGGTGTGGGAGGTTTTTTAAAGCAAGTAAAACCTCTACAAATGTGGTATGGCTGATTAT
GATCTCGAGATTACCCTGTTATCCCTAGCGTGGATCCTAGGACTAGTACCCAGCTTTTGTTCCCTTTAGT
GAGGGTTAATTGCGCGCTTGGCGTAATCATGGTCATAGCTGTTTCCTGTGTGAAATTGTTATCCGCTCAC
AATTCCACACAACATACGAGCCGGGAGCATAAAGTGTAAAGCCTGGGGTGCCTAATGAGTGAGCTAACTC
ACATTAATTGCGTTGCGCTCACTGCCCGCTTTCCAGTCGGGAAACCTGTCGTGCCAGCTGCATTAATGAA
TCGGCCAACGCGCGGGGAGAGGCGGTTTGCGTATTGGGCGCTCTTCCGCTTCCTCGCTCACTGACTCGCT
GCGCTCGGTCGTTCGGCTGCGGCGAGCGGTATCAGCTCACTCAAAGGCGGTAATACGGTTATCCACAGAA
TCAGGGGATAACGCAGGAAAGAACATGTGAGCAAAAGGCCAGCAAAAGGCCAGGAACCGTAAAAAGGCCG
CGTTGCTGGCGTTTTTCCATAGGCTCCGCCCCCCTGACGAGCATCACAAAAATCGACGCTCAAGTCAGAG
GTGGCGAAACCCGACAGGACTATAAAGATACCAGGCGTTTCCCCCTGGAAGCTCCCTCGTGCGCTCTCCT
GTTCCGACCCTGCCGCTTACCGGATACCTGTCCGCCTTTCTCCCTTCGGGAAGCGTGGCGCTTTCTCATA
GCTCACGCTGTAGGTATCTCAGTTCGGTGTAGGTCGTTCGCTCCAAGCTGGGCTGTGTGCACGAACCCCC
CGTTCAGCCCGACCGCTGCGCCTTATCCGGTAACTATCGTCTTGAGTCCAACCCGGTAAGACACGACTTA
TCGCCACTGGCAGCAGCCACTGGTAACAGGATTAGCAGAGCGAGGTATGTAGGCGGTGCTACAGAGTTCT
TGAAGTGGTGGCCTAACTACGGCTACACTAGAAGAACAGTATTTGGTATCTGCGCTCTGCTGAAGCCAGT
TACCTTCGGAAAAAGAGTTGGTAGCTCTTGATCCGGCAAACAAACCACCGCTGGTAGCGGTGGTTTTTTT
GTTTGCAAGCAGCAGATTACGCGCAGAAAAAAAGGATCTCAAGAAGATCCTTTGATCTTTTCTACGGGGT
CTGACGCTCAGTGGAACGAAAACTCACGTTAAGGGATTTTGGTCATGAGATTATCAAAAAGGATCTTCAC
CTAGATCCTTTTAAATTAAAAATGAAGTTTTAAATCAATCTAAAGTATATATGAGTAAACTTGGTCTGAC
AGTTACCAATGCTTAATCAGTGAGGCACCTATCTCAGCGATCTGTCTATTTCGTTCATCCATAGTTGCCT
GACTCCCCGTCGTGTAGATAACTACGATACGGGAGGGCTTACCATCTGGCCCCAGTGCTGCAATGATACC
GCGAGACCCACGCTCACCGGCTCCAGATTTATCAGCAATAAACCAGCCAGCCGGAAGGGCCGAGCGCAGA
AGTGGTCCTGCAACTTTATCCGCCTCCATCCAGTCTATTAATTGTTGCCGGGAAGCTAGAGTAAGTAGTT
CGCCAGTTAATAGTTTGCGCAACGTTGTTGCCATTGCTACAGGCATCGTGGTGTCACGCTCGTCGTTTGG
TATGGCTTCATTCAGCTCCGGTTCCCAACGATCAAGGCGAGTTACATGATCCCCCATGTTGTGCAAAAAA
GCGGTTAGCTCCTTCGGTCCTCCGATCGTTGTCAGAAGTAAGTTGGCCGCAGTGTTATCACTCATGGTTA
TGGCAGCACTGCATAATTCTCTTACTGTCATGCCATCCGTAAGATGCTTTTCTGTGACTGGTGAGTACTC
AACCAAGTCATTCTGAGAATAGTGTATGCGGCGACCGAGTTGCTCTTGCCCGGCGTCAATACGGGATAAT
ACCGCGCCACATAGCAGAACTTTAAAAGTGCTCATCATTGGAAAACGTTCTTCGGGGCGAAAACTCTCAA
GGATCTTACCGCTGTTGAGATCCAGTTCGATGTAACCCACTCGTGCACCCAACTGATCTTCAGCATCTTT
TACTTTCACCAGCGTTTCTGGGTGAGCAAAAACAGGAAGGCAAAATGCCGCAAAAAAGGGAATAAGGGCG
ACACGGAAATGTTGAATACTCATACTCTTCCTTTTTCAATATTATTGAAGCATTTATCAGGGTTATTGTC
TCATGAGCGGATACATATTTGAATGTATTTAGAAAAATAAACAAATAGGGGTTCCGCGCACATTTCCCCG
AAAAGTGCCACCTAAATTGTAAGCGTTAATATTTTGTTAAAATTCGCGTTAAATTTTTGTTAAATCAGCT
CATTTTTTAACCAATAGGCCGAAATCGGCAAAATCCCTTATAAATCAAAAGAATAGACCGAGATAGGGT
[37 nt withheld, positions 5250-5286]
AAAGAACGTGGACTCCAACGTCAAAGG
[49 nt withheld, positions 5314-5362]
T
[91 nt withheld, positions 5364-5454]
G
[107 nt withheld, positions 5456-5562]
Features (pLannotate 1.2.2; 20 found; start..end, strand, type, name):
     22..88      -  CDS            lacZα (fragment): LacZα fragment of β-galactosidase; lacZ fragment
    117..137     +  protein_bind   attB4: mutant version of attB; core recombination site for the Gateway® BP reaction BP Clonase™
    168..186     +  promoter       T7 promoter: promoter for bacteriophage T7 RNA polymerase
    354..374     +  protein_bind   attB1: mutant version of attB; core recombination site for the Gateway® BP reaction BP Clonase™
    384..1100    +  CDS            EGFP: EGFP is a basic (constitutively fluorescent) green fluorescent protein published in 1996, derived from Aequorea victoria. It is reported to be a rapidly-maturing weak dimer with moderate acid sensitivity.
   1102..1126    -  protein_bind   attB2: mutant version of attB; recombination site for the Gateway® BP reaction BP Clonase™
   1140..2567    +  CDS            Bin1 (fragment): BIN1_MOUSE - Also known as Amphl, Sh3p9. Experimental evidence at protein level: Swiss-Prot protein existence level 1. Is a key player in the control of plasma membrane curvature, and membrane shaping and remodeling. Required in muscle cells for the formation of T-tubules, tubular invaginations of the plasma membrane that function in depolarization-contraction coupling. Required in muscle cells for the formation of T-tubules, tubular invaginations of the plasma membrane that function in depolarization-contraction coupling (PubMed:12183633). Is a negative regulator of endocytosis (By similarity
   2574..2594    -  protein_bind   attB3: mutant version of attB; core recombination site for the Gateway® BP reaction BP Clonase™
   2598..2618    +  CDS            lacZα (fragment): LacZα fragment of β-galactosidase; lacZ fragment
   2634..2768    -  polyA_signal   SV40 poly(A) signal: SV40 polyadenylation signal
   2791..2874    -  CDS            large T antigen (fragment): large T antigen from SV40 (simian virus 40)
   2933..2951    -  promoter       T3 promoter: promoter for bacteriophage T3 RNA polymerase
   2996..3012    -  protein_bind   lac operator: The lac repressor binds to the lac operator to inhibit transcription in E. coli. This inhibition can be relieved by adding lactose or isopropyl-β-D-thiogalactopyranoside (IPTG). lac repressor encoded by lacI
   3020..3050    -  promoter       lac promoter: promoter for the E. coli lac operon
   3065..3086    -  protein_bind   CAP binding site: CAP binding activates transcription in the presence of cAMP. E. coli catabolite activator protein
   3099..3191    -  CDS            lacI (fragment): lac repressor; lacI; The lac repressor binds to the lac operator to inhibit transcription in E. coli. This inhibition can be relieved by adding lactose or isopropyl-β-D-thiogalactopyranoside (IPTG).
   3374..3962    -  rep_origin     ori: high-copy-number ColE1/pMB1/pBR322/pUC origin of replication
   4133..4993    -  CDS            AmpR: β-lactamase; bla; confers resistance to ampicillin, carbenicillin, and related antibiotics
   4994..5098    -  promoter       AmpR promoter: bla
   5151..17      -  rep_origin     f1 ori (across the origin) (sequence partly withheld): f1 bacteriophage origin of replication; arrow indicates direction of (+) strand synthesis
