[The description below was written by a language model from this plasmid's Addgene catalogue record and pLannotate feature annotations shown in this document.]
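Description:
SITS-EGFP-Bin1a is a template plasmid for cell-free protein production in Leishmania-derived translation extracts. It encodes zebrafish (D. rerio) Bin1a fused to EGFP and derives from the Gateway-compatible SITS-EGFP-ccdB destination backbone. In E. coli it is maintained through a high-copy ColE1/pUC-type origin and selected with ampicillin via the bla (AmpR) gene and its own promoter. An f1 origin and remnants of a lacZα/lac promoter cloning region, along with a T3 promoter, are carried over from the parental phagemid-style backbone.

The expression unit is driven by a T7 promoter, which allows coupled transcription and translation in the extract. Between this promoter and the coding region lies an unannotated stretch of roughly 170 nt. It presumably holds the species-independent translational leader implied by "SITS" in the name, although the feature table does not label it. The EGFP open reading frame follows, flanked by attB1 and attB2 sites, and the Bin1a coding sequence sits immediately downstream, bounded by attB2 and attB3. An outer attB4 site lies upstream of the promoter, reflecting a multisite Gateway assembly. The annotation software identified the insert by homology to mouse Bin1, a membrane-curvature protein needed for T-tubule formation in muscle. An SV40 polyadenylation signal is annotated beyond the insert, on the opposite strand.

The catalogue lists EGFP as a C-terminal tag, but both the feature order and the construct name place EGFP upstream of Bin1a, i.e. at the N-terminus. The plasmid is used to produce fluorescent Bin1a in vitro, and the associated work concerns the interaction of Bin1 with Cavin4 in T-tubule formation.
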