Addgene plasmid #176020: SITS-EGFP-Bin1a
Purpose: Leishmania cell free expression of zebrafish EGFP-Bin1a. Parton lab clone GRQ
Depositing lab: Rob Parton. Depositing organization: University of Queensland, Institute for Molecular Bioscience. Publication: Cavin4 interacts with Bin1 to promote T-tubule formation and stability in developing skeletal muscle. Lo HP, Lim YW, Xiong Z, Martel N, Ferguson C, Ariotti N, Giacomotto J, Rae J, Floetenmeyer M, Moradi SV, Gao Y, Tillu VA, Xia D, Wang H, Rahnama S, Nixon SJ, Bastiani M, Day RD, Smith KA, Palpant NJ, Johnston WA, Alexandrov K, Collins BM, Hall TE, Parton RG. J Cell Biol. 2021 Dec 6;220(12). pii: 212693. doi: 10.1083/jcb.201905065. Epub 2021 Oct 11. PubMed 34633413.
Backbone
  Vector backbone: SITS-EGFP-ccdb (Addgene 118628)
  Vector type: Leishmania cell free expression
Growth in bacteria
  Bacterial resistance: Ampicillin, 100 μg/mL
  Growth temperature: 37°C
  Growth strain: DH5alpha
  Copy number: High Copy
Gene/Insert
  Gene/Insert name: Bin1a
  Species: D. rerio (zebrafish)
  Tag / fusion protein: EGFP (C terminal on insert)
Terms and licenses: Academic/Nonprofit Terms; Industry Terms: Not Available to Industry
How to cite: SITS-EGFP-Bin1a was a gift from Rob Parton (Addgene plasmid # 176020 ; http://n2t.net/addgene:176020 ; RRID:Addgene_176020)
